Addgene plasmid #66223: AGTR2-Tango
Purpose: Expression of G protein-coupled receptors for PRESTO-Tango: parallel receptorome expression and screening via transcriptional output, with transcriptional activation following arrestin translocation
Depositing lab: Bryan Roth. Depositing organization: University of North Carolina at Chapel Hill. Publication: PRESTO-Tango as an open-source resource for interrogation of the druggable human GPCRome. Kroeze WK, Sassano MF, Huang XP, Lansu K, McCorvy JD, Giguere PM, Sciaky N, Roth BL. Nat Struct Mol Biol. 2015 May;22(5):362-9. doi: 10.1038/nsmb.3014. Epub 2015 Apr 20. PubMed 25895059.
Backbone
  Vector backbone: empty Tango
  Backbone size w/o insert (bp): 6632
  Vector type: Mammalian Expression
  Selectable markers: Neomycin (select with G418)
Growth in bacteria
  Bacterial resistance: Ampicillin, 100 μg/mL
  Growth temperature: 37°C
  Growth strain: DH5alpha
  Copy number: High Copy
Gene/Insert
  Gene/Insert name: AGTR2
  Species: H. sapiens (human)
  Insert size (bp): 1089
  Entrez Gene: AGTR2 (a.k.a. AT2, ATGR2, MRX88)
  Promoter: CMV
  Tag / fusion protein: FLAG (N terminal on backbone)
  Cloning method: Restriction Enzyme; 5′ cloning site NotI (not destroyed); 3′ cloning site XhoI (unknown if destroyed)
  Sequencing primers: 5′ CMV-F; 3′ Tet-R
Terms and licenses: Academic/Nonprofit Terms; Industry Terms: Not Available to Industry
Depositor comments: Please note: Most of the PRESTO-Tango vectors do not contain the XhoI cut site downstream of the tTA sequence and instead carry an XbaI site. If you need to perform an XhoI digest we recommend sequencing with a forward primer at the C-terminus of tTA to determine which of the two sites is present. Suggested primer: 5-gagctccacttagacggcgagg-3. Original backbone was pcDNA3.1(+). These plasmids were generated as part of the Illuminating the Druggable Genome (IDG) program sponsored by the NIH Common Fund. The goal of this program is to identify, gather, and distribute information and resources for proteins that currently are not well-studied yet belong to commonly drug-targeted protein families: protein kinases, non-olfactory G-protein coupled receptors (GPCRs), and ion channels. The IDG program is designed to develop fundamental research tools for understudied proteins, elucidate their function, and disseminate the IDG-related resources and data to the greater scientific community.
How to cite: AGTR2-Tango was a gift from Bryan Roth (Addgene plasmid # 66223 ; http://n2t.net/addgene:66223 ; RRID:Addgene_66223)
