[The description below was written by a language model from this plasmid's Addgene catalogue record.]
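Description:
AGTR2-Tango is a mammalian expression plasmid from the PRESTO-Tango collection, a set of G protein-coupled receptor constructs built for parallel screening of receptor activation through a transcriptional readout. It is based on an "empty Tango" backbone of about 6.6 kb that was derived from pcDNA3.1(+). The plasmid is propagated in E. coli as a high-copy vector under ampicillin selection. It also carries a neomycin resistance marker, so transfected mammalian cells can be selected with G418.

The insert is the human AGTR2 coding sequence (angiotensin II type 2 receptor, about 1.1 kb), expressed from the CMV promoter. It was cloned between a retained NotI site at the 5′ end and a 3′ site recorded as XhoI. The backbone supplies an N-terminal FLAG tag, which can be used to detect the receptor. The depositor's notes place a tTA (tetracycline transactivator) sequence downstream of the receptor, so the receptor is expressed as a fusion to this transcription factor. According to the stated purpose, transcriptional activation follows arrestin translocation to the activated receptor. In the general Tango design, recruited arrestin carries a protease that releases tTA from the receptor tail, and the freed tTA drives a reporter gene. The record does not list the cleavage site or other linker modules, and no feature table was provided to confirm them. The depositor also cautions that most vectors in this series carry an XbaI site rather than XhoI downstream of tTA, so the 3′ site should be checked by sequencing before any XhoI digest.

The construct is intended for arrestin-recruitment assays of AGTR2 ligands, either alone or as part of GPCRome-wide screens. It was produced under a programme that develops tools for understudied druggable proteins.
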