>Addgene plasmid #66223 | AGTR2-Tango | depositor partial sequence | sequence record 113059 | empty Tango
GACGGATCGGGAGATCTCCCGATCCCCTATGGTGCACTCTCAGTACAATCTGCTCTGATGCCGCATAGTT
AAGCCAGTATCTGCTCCCTGCTTGTGTGTTGGAGGTCGCTGAGTAGTGCGCGAGCAAAATTTAAGCTACA
ACAAGGCAAGGCTTGACCGACAATTGCATGAAGAATCTGCTTAGGGTTAGGCGTTTTGCGCTGCTTCGCG
ATGTACGGGCCAGATATACGCGTTGACATTGATTATTGACTAGTTATTAATAGTAATCAATTACGGGGTC
ATTAGTTCATAGCCCATATATGGAGTTCCGCGTTACATAACTTACGGTAAATGGCCCGCCTGGCTGACCG
CCCAACGACCCCCGCCCATTGACGTCAATAATGACGTATGTTCCCATAGTAACGCCAATAGGGACTTTCC
ATTGACGTCAATGGGTGGAGTATTTACGGTAAACTGCCCACTTGGCAGTACATCAAGTGTATCATATGCC
AAGTACGCCCCCTATTGACGTCAATGACGGTAAATGGCCCGCCTGGCATTATGCCCAGTACATGACCTTA
TGGGACTTTCCTACTTGGCAGTACATCTACGTATTAGTCATCGCTATTACCATGGTGATGCGGTTTTGGC
AGTACATCAATGGGCGTGGATAGCGGTTTGACTCACGGGGATTTCCAAGTCTCCACCCCATTGACGTCAA
TGGGAGTTTGTTTTGGCACCAAAATCAACGGGACTTTCCAAAATGTCGTAACAACTCCGCCCCATTGACG
CAAATGGGCGGTAGGCGTGTACGGTGGGAGGTCTATATAAGCAGAGCTCTCTGGCTAACTAGAGAACCCA
CTGCTTACTGGCTTATCGAAATTAATACGACTCACTATAGGGAGACCCAAGCTGGCTAGCGTTTAAACTT
AAGCTTGGTACCGAGCTCGGATCCACTAGTCCAGTGTGGTGGAATTCTGCAGATATCCAGCACAGTGGCG
GCCGCGCCACCATGAAGACGATCATCGCCCTGAGCTACATCTTCTGCCTGGTATTCGCCGACTACAAGGA
CGATGATGACGCCAGCATCGATACCGGTGGACGCACCCCACCCAGCCTGGGTCCCCAAGATGAGTCCTGC
ACCACCGCCAGCTCCTCCCTGGCCAAGGACACTTCATCGACCGGTGAGAACCTGTACTTCCAGCTAAGAT
TAGATAAAAGTAAAGTGATTAACAGCGCATTAGAGCTGCTTAATGAGGTCGGAATCGAAGGTTTAACAAC
CCGTAAACTCGCCCAGAAGCTAGGTGTAGAGCAGCCTACATTGTATTGGCATGTAAAAAATAAGCGGGCT
TTGCTCGACGCCTTAGCCATTGAGATGTTAGATAGGCACCATACTCACTTTTGCCCTTTAGAAGGGGAAA
GCTGGCAAGATTTTTTACGTAATAACGCTAAAAGTTTTAGATGTGCTTTACTAAGTCATCGCGATGGAGC
AAAAGTACATTTAGGTACACGGCCTACAGAAAAACAGTATGAAACTCTCGAAAATCAATTAGCCTTTTTA
TGCCAACAAGGTTTTTCACTAGAGAATGCATTATATGCACTCAGCGCTGTGGGGCATTTTACTTTAGGTT
GCGTATTGGAAGATCAAGAGCATCAAGTCGCTAAAGAAGAAAGGGAAACACCTACTACTGATAGTATGCC
GCCATTATTACGACAAGCTATCGAATTATTTGATCACCAAGGTGCAGAGCCAGCCTTCTTATTCGGCCTT
GAATTGATCATATGCGGATTAGAAAAACAACTTAAATGTGAAAGTGGGTCCGCGTACAGCCGCGCGCGTA
CGAAAAACAATTACGGGTCTACCATCGAGGGCCTGCTCGATCTCCCGGACGACGACGCCCCCGAAGAGGC
GGGGCTGGCGGCTCCGCGCCTGTCCTTTCTCCCCGCGGGACACACGCGCAGACTGTCGACGGCCCCCCCG
ACCGATGTCAGCCTGGGGGACGAGCTCCACTTAGACGGCGAGGACGTGGCGATGGCGCATGCCGACGCGC
TAGACGATTTCGATCTGGACATGTTGGGGGACGGGGATTCCCCGGGTCCGGGATTTACCCCCCACGACTC
CGCCCCCTACGGCGCTCTGGATATGGCCGACTTCGAGTTTGAGCAGATGTTTACCGATGCCCTTGGAATT
GACGAGTACGGTGGGTAGCTCGAGTCTAGAGGGCCCGTTTAAACCCGCTGATCAGCCTCGACTGTGCCTT
CTAGTTGCCAGCCATCTGTTGTTTGCCCCTCCCCCGTGCCTTCCTTGACCCTGGAAGGTGCCACTCCCAC
TGTCCTTTCCTAATAAAATGAGGAAATTGCATCGCATTGTCTGAGTAGGTGTCATTCTATTCTGGGGGGT
GGGGTGGGGCAGGACAGCAAGGGGGAGGATTGGGAAGACAATAGCAGGCATGCTGGGGATGCGGTGGGCT
CTATGGCTTCTGAGGCGGAAAGAACCAGCTGGGGCTCTAGGGGGTATCCCC
[124 nt withheld, positions 2502-2625]
C
[91 nt withheld, positions 2627-2717]
A
[49 nt withheld, positions 2719-2767]
CCTTTGACGTTGGAGTCCACGTTCTTT
[37 nt withheld, positions 2795-2831]
ACCCTATCTCGGTCTATTCTTTTGATTTATAAGGGATTTTGCCGATTTCGGCCTATTGGTTAAAAAATGA
GCTGATTTAACAAAAATTTAACGCGAATTAATTCTGTGGAATGTGTGTCAGTTAGGGTGTGGAAAGTCCC
CAGGCTCCCCAGCAGGCAGAAGTATGCAAAGCATGCATCTCAATTAGTCAGCAACCAGGTGTGGAAAGTC
CCCAGGCTCCCCAGCAGGCAGAAGTATGCAAAGCATGCATCTCAATTAGTCAGCAACCATAGTCCCGCCC
CTAACTCCGCCCATCCCGCCCCTAACTCCGCCCAGTTCCGCCCATTCTCCGCCCCATGGCTGACTAATTT
TTTTTATTTATGCAGAGGCCGAGGCCGCCTCTGCCTCTGAGCTATTCCAGAAGTAGTGAGGAGGCTTTTT
TGGAGGCCTAGGCTTTTGCAAAAAGCTCCCGGGAGCTTGTATATCCATTTTCGGATCTGATCAAGAGACA
GGATGAGGATCGTTTCGCATGATTGAACAAGATGGATTGCACGCAGGTTCTCCGGCCGCTTGGGTGGAGA
GGCTATTCGGCTATGACTGGGCACAACAGACAATCGGCTGCTCTGATGCCGCCGTGTTCCGGCTGTCAGC
GCAGGGGCGCCCGGTTCTTTTTGTCAAGACCGACCTGTCCGGTGCCCTGAATGAACTGCAGGACGAGGCA
GCGCGGCTATCGTGGCTGGCCACGACGGGCGTTCCTTGCGCAGCTGTGCTCGACGTTGTCACTGAAGCGG
GAAGGGACTGGCTGCTATTGGGCGAAGTGCCGGGGCAGGATCTCCTGTCATCTCACCTTGCTCCTGCCGA
GAAAGTATCCATCATGGCTGATGCAATGCGGCGGCTGCATACGCTTGATCCGGCTACCTGCCCATTCGAC
CACCAAGCGAAACATCGCATCGAGCGAGCACGTACTCGGATGGAAGCCGGTCTTGTCGATCAGGATGATC
TGGACGAAGAGCATCAGGGGCTCGCGCCAGCCGAACTGTTCGCCAGGCTCAAGGCGCGCATGCCCGACGG
CGAGGATCTCGTCGTGACCCATGGCGATGCCTGCTTGCCGAATATCATGGTGGAAAATGGCCGCTTTTCT
GGATTCATCGACTGTGGCCGGCTGGGTGTGGCGGACCGCTATCAGGACATAGCGTTGGCTACCCGTGATA
TTGCTGAAGAGCTTGGCGGCGAATGGGCTGACCGCTTCCTCGTGCTTTACGGTATCGCCGCTCCCGATTC
GCAGCGCATCGCCTTCTATCGCCTTCTTGACGAGTTCTTCTGAGCGGGACTCTGGGGTTCGAAATGACCG
ACCAAGCGACGCCCAACCTGCCATCACGAGATTTCGATTCCACCGCCGCCTTCTATGAAAGGTTGGGCTT
CGGAATCGTTTTCCGGGACGCCGGCTGGATGATCCTCCAGCGCGGGGATCTCATGCTGGAGTTCTTCGCC
CACCCCAACTTGTTTATTGCAGCTTATAATGGTTACAAATAAAGCAATAGCATCACAAATTTCACAAATA
AAGCATTTTTTTCACTGCATTCTAGTTGTGGTTTGTCCAAACTCATCAATGTATCTTATCATGTCTGTAT
ACCGTCGACCTCTAGCTAGAGCTTGGCGTAATCATGGTCATAGCTGTTTCCTGTGTGAAATTGTTATCCG
CTCACAATTCCACACAACATACGAGCCGGAAGCATAAAGTGTAAAGCCTGGGGTGCCTAATGAGTGAGCT
AACTCACATTAATTGCGTTGCGCTCACTGCCCGCTTTCCAGTCGGGAAACCTGTCGTGCCAGCTGCATTA
ATGAATCGGCCAACGCGCGGGGAGAGGCGGTTTGCGTATTGGGCGCTCTTCCGCTTCCTCGCTCACTGAC
TCGCTGCGCTCGGTCGTTCGGCTGCGGCGAGCGGTATCAGCTCACTCAAAGGCGGTAATACGGTTATCCA
CAGAATCAGGGGATAACGCAGGAAAGAACATGTGAGCAAAAGGCCAGCAAAAGGCCAGGAACCGTAAAAA
GGCCGCGTTGCTGGCGTTTTTCCATAGGCTCCGCCCCCCTGACGAGCATCACAAAAATCGACGCTCAAGT
CAGAGGTGGCGAAACCCGACAGGACTATAAAGATACCAGGCGTTTCCCCCTGGAAGCTCCCTCGTGCGCT
CTCCTGTTCCGACCCTGCCGCTTACCGGATACCTGTCCGCCTTTCTCCCTTCGGGAAGCGTGGCGCTTTC
TCATAGCTCACGCTGTAGGTATCTCAGTTCGGTGTAGGTCGTTCGCTCCAAGCTGGGCTGTGTGCACGAA
CCCCCCGTTCAGCCCGACCGCTGCGCCTTATCCGGTAACTATCGTCTTGAGTCCAACCCGGTAAGACACG
ACTTATCGCCACTGGCAGCAGCCACTGGTAACAGGATTAGCAGAGCGAGGTATGTAGGCGGTGCTACAGA
GTTCTTGAAGTGGTGGCCTAACTACGGCTACACTAGAAGAACAGTATTTGGTATCTGCGCTCTGCTGAAG
CCAGTTACCTTCGGAAAAAGAGTTGGTAGCTCTTGATCCGGCAAACAAACCACCGCTGGTAGCGGTTTTT
TTGTTTGCAAGCAGCAGATTACGCGCAGAAAAAAAGGATCTCAAGAAGATCCTTTGATCTTTTCTACGGG
GTCTGACGCTCAGTGGAACGAAAACTCACGTTAAGGGATTTTGGTCATGAGATTATCAAAAAGGATCTTC
ACCTAGATCCTTTTAAATTAAAAATGAAGTTTTAAATCAATCTAAAGTATATATGAGTAAACTTGGTCTG
ACAGTTACCAATGCTTAATCAGTGAGGCACCTATCTCAGCGATCTGTCTATTTCGTTCATCCATAGTTGC
CTGACTCCCCGTCGTGTAGATAACTACGATACGGGAGGGCTTACCATCTGGCCCCAGTGCTGCAATGATA
CCGCGAGACCCACGCTCACCGGCTCCAGATTTATCAGCAATAAACCAGCCAGCCGGAAGGGCCGAGCGCA
GAAGTGGTCCTGCAACTTTATCCGCCTCCATCCAGTCTATTAATTGTTGCCGGGAAGCTAGAGTAAGTAG
TTCGCCAGTTAATAGTTTGCGCAACGTTGTTGCCATTGCTACAGGCATCGTGGTGTCACGCTCGTCGTTT
GGTATGGCTTCATTCAGCTCCGGTTCCCAACGATCAAGGCGAGTTACATGATCCCCCATGTTGTGCAAAA
AAGCGGTTAGCTCCTTCGGTCCTCCGATCGTTGTCAGAAGTAAGTTGGCCGCAGTGTTATCACTCATGGT
TATGGCAGCACTGCATAATTCTCTTACTGTCATGCCATCCGTAAGATGCTTTTCTGTGACTGGTGAGTAC
TCAACCAAGTCATTCTGAGAATAGTGTATGCGGCGACCGAGTTGCTCTTGCCCGGCGTCAATACGGGATA
ATACCGCGCCACATAGCAGAACTTTAAAAGTGCTCATCATTGGAAAACGTTCTTCGGGGCGAAAACTCTC
AAGGATCTTACCGCTGTTGAGATCCAGTTCGATGTAACCCACTCGTGCACCCAACTGATCTTCAGCATCT
TTTACTTTCACCAGCGTTTCTGGGTGAGCAAAAACAGGAAGGCAAAATGCCGCAAAAAAGGGAATAAGGG
CGACACGGAAATGTTGAATACTCATACTCTTCCTTTTTCAATATTATTGAAGCATTTATCAGGGTTATTG
TCTCATGAGCGGATACATATTTGAATGTATTTAGAAAAATAAACAAATAGGGGTTCCGCGCACATTTCCC
CGAAAAGTGCCACCTGACGTC
