>Addgene plasmid #66223 | AGTR2-Tango | depositor partial sequence | sequence record 113060 | AGTR2
ATGAAGGGAAACTCCACCTTGGCCACTACCTCTAAGAACATTACAAGTGGCCTGCATTTTGGCCTTGTAA
ATATCTCCGGAAATAATGAATCCACTCTGAATTGCAGTCAGAAGCCGAGTGATAAACACCTGGACGCCAT
TCCCATCCTGTATTACATTATCTTTGTAATCGGATTTCTGGTAAATATCGTCGTGGTGACCCTGTTTTGC
TGTCAAAAGGGCCCCAAGAAAGTGTCCAGCATATACATTTTTAATCTGGCCGTTGCCGACCTGCTGCTGC
TGGCTACCCTCCCCCTTTGGGCAACTTACTACTCATACCGCTACGATTGGCTGTTCGGACCAGTTATGTG
CAAAGTGTTTGGCTCCTTCCTGACCCTGAATATGTTTGCTAGCATTTTTTTTATTACCTGTATGAGTGTG
GACAGATACCAGTCTGTGATCTACCCATTCCTGAGTCAGAGAAGAAACCCTTGGCAGGCCTCTTACATTG
TGCCACTGGTCTGGTGTATGGCCTGCCTGTCATCCCTTCCTACCTTTTACTTCCGGGACGTTAGGACAAT
CGAGTATTTGGGGGTGAACGCATGTATTATGGCGTTTCCACCAGAGAAGTACGCGCAGTGGAGTGCGGGC
ATAGCCCTGATGAAGAATATTCTGGGATTTATCATCCCCCTCATTTTTATAGCCACGTGCTACTTCGGCA
TAAGAAAGCACCTGCTCAAGACTAATTCCTATGGGAAGAACAGGATTACCCGCGATCAGGTGCTGAAAAT
GGCTGCCGCGGTTGTGCTGGCTTTTATTATCTGCTGGCTTCCTTTCCATGTGCTGACATTTCTGGACGCG
CTGGCTTGGATGGGCGTCATTAACTCTTGTGAGGTGATTGCCGTGATTGACCTCGCCCTGCCTTTCGCCA
TCCTCCTTGGCTTTACTAATAGTTGCGTTAACCCGTTCTTGTATTGTTTTGTTGGGAATAGATTTCAGCA
AAAATTGCGATCCGTGTTCCGGGTGCCTATCACGTGGTTGCAGGGCAAACGCGAGTCCATGTCTTGTCGA
AAATCCTCTTCCCTTCGGGAAATGGAAACTTTCGTGTCC
