>Addgene plasmid #66223 | AGTR2-Tango | addgene partial sequence | sequence record 117634 | CMV-F 5'-CGCAAATGGGCGGTAGGCGTG-3'
TCTCTGGCTAACTAGAGAACCCACTGCTTACTGGCTTATCGAAATTAATACGACTCACTATAGGGAGACC
CAAGCTGGCTAGCGTTTAAACTTAAGCTTGGTACCGAGCTCGGATCCACTAGTCCAGTGTGGTGGAATTC
TGCAGATATCCAGCACAGTGGCGGCCGCGCCACCATGAAGACGATCATCGCCCTGAGCTACATCTTCTGC
CTGGTATTCGCCGACTACAAGGACGATGATGACGCCAGCATCGATATGAAGGGAAACTCCACCTTGGCCA
CTACCTCTAAGAACATTACAAGTGGCCTGCATTTTGGCCTTGTAAATATCTCCGGAAATAATGAATCCAC
TCTGAATTGCAGTCAGAAGCCGAGTGATAAACACCTGGACGCCATTCCCATCCTGTATTACATTATCTTT
GTAATCGGATTTCTGGTAAATATCGTCGTGGTGACCCTGTTTTGCTGTCAAAAGGGCCCCAAGAAAGTGT
CCAGCATATACATTTTTAATCTGGCCGTTGCCGACCTGCTGCTGCTGGCTACCCTCCCCCTTTGGGCAAC
TTACTACTCATACCGCTACGATTGGCTGTTCGGACCAGTTATGTGCAAAGTGTTTGGCTCCTTCCTGACC
CTGAATATGTTTGCTAGCATTTTTTTTATTACCTGTATGAGTGTGGACAGATACCAGTCTGTGATCTACC
CATTCCTGAGTCAGAGAAGAAACCCTTGGCAGGCCTCTTACATTGTGCCACTGGTCTGGTGTATGGCCTG
CCTGTCATCCCTTCCTACCTTTTACTTCCGGGACGTTAGGACAATCGAGTATTTGGGGGTGAACGCATGT
ATTATGGCGTTTCCACCAGAGAAGTACGCGCAGTGGAGTGCGGGCATAGCCCTGATGAAGAATATTCTGG
GATTTATCATCCCCCTCATTTTTATAGCCACGTGCTACTTCGGCATAAGAAAGCACCTGCTCAAGACTAA
TTCCTATGGG
