>Addgene plasmid #66223 | AGTR2-Tango | addgene partial sequence | sequence record 118069 | Tet-R 5'-GGCGAGTTTACGGGTTGTTA-3'
CTCTAATGCGCTGTTAATCACTTTACTTTTATCTAATCTTAGCTGGAAGTACAGGTTCTCACCGGTCGAT
GAAGTGTCCTTGGCCAGGGAGGAGCTGGCGGTGGTGCAGGACTCATCTTGGGGACCCAGGCTGGGTGGGG
TGCGTCCACCGGTATCGATGGACACGAAAGTTTCCATTTCCCGAAGGGAAGAGGATTTTCGACAAGACAT
GGACTCGCGTTTGCCCTGCAACCACGTGATAGGCACCCGGAACACGGATCGCAATTTTTGCTGAAATCTA
TTCCCAACAAAACAATACAAGAACGGGTTAACGCAACTATTAGTAAAGCCAAGGAGGATGGCGAAAGGCA
GGGCGAGGTCAATCACGGCAATCACCTCACAAGAGTTAATGACGCCCATCCAAGCCAGCGCGTCCAGAAA
TGTCAGCACATGGAAAGGAAGCCAGCAGATAATAAAAGCCAGCACAACCGCGGCAGCCATTTTCAGCACC
TGATCGCGGGTAATCCTGTTCTTCCCATAGGAATTAGTCTTGAGCAGGTGCTTTCTTATGCCGAAGTAGC
ACGTGGCTATAAAAATGAGGGGGATGATAAATCCCAGAATATTCTTCATCAGGGCTATGCCCGCACTCCA
CTGCGCGTACTTCTCTGGTGGAAACGCCATAATACATGCGTTCACCCCCAAATACTCGATTGTCCTAACG
TCCCGGAAGTAAAAGGTAGGAAGGGATGACAGGCAGGCCATACACCAGACCAGTGGCACAATGTAAGAGG
CCTGCCAAGGGTTTCTTCTCTGACTCAGGAATGGGTAGATCACAGACTGGTATCTGTCCACACTCATACA
GGTAATAAAAAAAATGCTAGCAAACATATTCAGGGTCAGGAAGGAGCCAAACACTTTGCACATAACTGGT
CCGAACAGCCAATCGTAGCGGTATGAGTAGTAAGTTGCCCAAAGGGGGAGGGTAGCCAGCAGCAGCAGGT
CGGCAACGGCCAGATTAAAAATGTATATGCTGGACACTTTCTTGGGG
